>Addgene plasmid #23438 | pDONR223-TGFBR1 | depositor partial sequence | sequence record 11150 | Author sequence
CATGGAGGCGGCGGTCGCTGCTCCGCGTCCCCGGCTGCTCCTCCTCGTGCTGGCGGCGGTGGCGGCGGCG
GCGGCGGCGCTGCTCCCGGGGGCGACGGCGTTACAGTGTTTCTGCCACCTCTGTACAAAAGACAATTTTA
CTTGTGTGACAGATGGGCTCTGCTTTGTCTCTGTCACAGAGACCACAGACAAAGTTATACACAACAGCAT
GTGTATAGCTGAAATTGACTTAATTCCTCGAGATAGGCCGTTTGTATGTGCACCCTCTTCAAAAACTGGG
TCTGTGACTACAACATATTGCTGCAATCAGGACCATTGCAATAAAATAGAACTTCCAACTACTGTAAAGT
CATCACCTGGCCTTGGTCCTGTGGAACTGGCAGCTGTCATTGCTGGACCAGTGTGCTTCGTCTGCATCTC
ACTCATGTTGATGGTCTATATCTGCCACAACCGCACTGTCATTCACCATCGAGTGCCAAATGAAGAGGAC
CCTTCATTAGATCGCCCTTTTATTTCAGAGGGTACTACGTTGAAAGACTTAATTTATGATATGACAACGT
CAGGTTCTGGCTCAGGTTTACCATTGCTTGTTCAGAGAACAATTGCGAGAACTATTGTGTTACAAGAAAG
CATTGGCAAAGGTCGATTTGGAGAAGTTTGGAGAGGAAAGTGGCGGGGAGAAGAAGTTGCTGTTAAGATA
TTCTCCTCTAGAGAAGAACGTTCGTGGTTCCGTGAGGCAGAGATTTATCAAACTGTAATGTTACGTCATG
AAAACATCCTGGGATTTATAGCAGCAGACAATAAAGACAATGGTACTTGGACTCAGCTCTGGTTGGTGTC
AGATTATCATGAGCATGGATCCCTTTTTGATTACTTAAACAGATACACAGTTACTGTGGAAGGAATGATA
AAACTTGCTCTGTCCACGGCGAGCGGTCTTGCCCATCTTCACATGGAGATTGTTGGTACCCAAGGAAAGC
CAGCCATTGCTCATAGAGATTTGAAATCAAAGAATATCTTGGTAAAGAAGAATGGAACTTGCTGTATTGC
AGACTTAGGACTGGCAGTAAGACATGATTCAGCCACAGATACCATTGATATTGCTCCAAACCACAGAGTG
GGAACAAAAAGGTACATGGCCCCTGAAGTTCTCGATGATTCCATAAATATGAAACATTTTGAATCCTTCA
AACGTGCTGACATCTATGCAATGGGCTTAGTATTCTGGGAAATTGCTCGACGATGTTCCATTGGTGGAAT
TCATGAAGATTACCAACTGCCTTATTATGATCTTGTACCTTCTGACCCATCAGTTGAAGAAATGAGAAAA
GTTGTTTGTGAACAGAAGTTAAGGCCAAATATCCCAAACAGATGGCAGAGCTGTGAAGCCTTGAGAGTAA
TGGCTAAAATTATGAGAGAATGTTGGTATGCCAATGGAGCAGCTAGGCTTACAGCATTGCGGATTAAGAA
AACATTATCGCAACTCAGTCAACAGGAAGGCATCAAAATGTTG
