>Addgene plasmid #23438 | pDONR223-TGFBR1 | addgene partial sequence | sequence record 29270 | 23438 with M13pUC-fwd
TAATGATTTTATTTTGACTGATAGTGACCTGTTCGTTGCAACAAATTGATGAGCAATGCTTTTTTATAAT
GCCAACTTTGTACAAAAAAGTTGGCCCATGGAGGCGGCGGTCGCTGCTCCGCGTCCCCGGCTGCTCCTCC
TCGTGCTGGCGGCGGTGGCGGCGGCGGCGGCGGCGCTGCTCCCGGGGGCGACGGCGTTACAGTGTTTCTG
CCACCTCTGTACAAAAGACAATTTTACTTGTGTGACAGATGGGCTCTGCTTTGTCTCTGTCACAGAGACC
ACAGACAAAGTTATACACAACAGCATGTGTATAGCTGAAATTGACTTAATTCCTCGAGATAGGCCGTTTG
TATGTGCACCCTCTTCAAAAACTGGGTCTGTGACTACAACATATTGCTGCAATCAGGACCATTGCAATAA
AATAGAACTTCCAACTACTGTAAAGTCATCACCTGGCCTTGGTCCTGTGGAACTGGCAGCTGTCATTGCT
GGACCAGTGTGCTTCGTCTGCATCTCACTCATGTTGATGGTCTATATCTGCCACAACCGCACTGTCATTC
ACCATCGAGTGCCAAATGAAGAGGACCCTTCATTAGATCGCCCTTTTATTTCAGAGGGTACTACGTTGAA
AGACTTAATTTATGATATGACAAC
