[The description below was written by a language model from this plasmid's Addgene catalogue record.]
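Description:
pDONR223-TGFBR1 is a Gateway entry clone built in the pDONR223 donor vector backbone (about 5 kb without insert) and carrying the human TGFBR1 open reading frame, which encodes the transforming growth factor beta type I receptor, a serine/threonine kinase also known as ALK5. The plasmid is maintained at high copy number in standard E. coli cloning strains and is selected with spectinomycin. The insert is roughly 1.5 kb and was introduced by Gateway recombination, so it would be expected to sit between attL recombination sites as in other pDONR-derived entry clones. No feature table is provided, however, so the exact site and origin annotations are not documented here. M13 forward and reverse priming sites flank the insert for sequence verification. The recorded ORF differs from the reference by an A20V substitution.

The backbone is a cloning shuttle rather than an expression vector, and the record states no promoter for mammalian expression. The depositor explicitly notes that the plasmid should not be transfected directly. The ORF was deliberately cloned without a stop codon, so that an LR recombination reaction into a destination vector places it in frame with a C-terminal epitope tag and a stop codon supplied by that vector. A companion series of lentiviral destination vectors (the pLX301–pLX304 family) is recommended for expressing the ORF in mammalian cells. The clone belongs to a kinase ORF collection associated with a study that used gain-of-function expression screening to find kinases driving resistance to RAF inhibition through reactivation of the MAP kinase pathway. Its typical use is as a source clone for building tagged TGFBR1 expression constructs.
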