Addgene plasmid #23438: pDONR223-TGFBR1
Depositing lab: William Hahn & David Root. Depositing organization: Dana-Farber Cancer Institute. Publication: COT drives resistance to RAF inhibition through MAP kinase pathway reactivation. Johannessen CM, Boehm JS, Kim SY, Thomas SR, Wardwell L, Johnson LA, Emery CM, Stransky N, Cogdill AP, Barretina J, Caponigro G, Hieronymus H, Murray RR, Salehi-Ashtiani K, Hill DE, Vidal M, Zhao JJ, Yang X, Alkan O, Kim S, Harris JL, Wilson CJ, Myer VE, Finan PM, Root DE, Roberts TM, Golub T, Flaherty KT, Dummer R, Weber BL, Sellers WR, Schlegel R, Wargo JA, Hahn WC, Garraway LA. Nature. 2010 Dec 16;468(7326):968-72. doi: 10.1038/nature09627 PubMed 21107320.
Backbone
  Vector backbone: pDONR223
  Backbone manufacturer: Invitrogen
  Backbone size w/o insert (bp): 5005
  Vector type: Gateway Donor vector
Growth in bacteria
  Bacterial resistance: Spectinomycin, 50 μg/mL
  Growth temperature: 37°C
  Growth strain: DH5alpha
  Copy number: High Copy
Gene/Insert
  Gene/Insert name: TGFBR1 (alt name: transforming growth factor, beta receptor I (activin A receptor type II-like kinase, 53kDa))
  Species: H. sapiens (human)
  Insert size (bp): 1512
  Mutation: A20V
  Entrez Gene: TGFBR1 (a.k.a. AAT5, ACVRLK4, ALK-5, ALK5, ESS1, LDS1, LDS1A, LDS2A, MSSE, SKR4, TBR-i, TBRI, TGFR-1, tbetaR-I)
  Cloning method: Gateway Cloning
  Sequencing primers: 5′ M13pUC-fwd; 3′ M13rev
Terms and licenses: Academic/Nonprofit Terms; Industry Terms: Not Available to Industry
Depositor comments: The ORF has no Stop codon. This design enables easy recombination into a destination vector to add an epitope tag of choice and Stop codon to the ORF. Do NOT use this plasmid directly for transfections. A set of 4 custom lentiviral vectors is available ( pLX301 (http://www.addgene.org/25895/) , pLX302 (http://www.addgene.org/25896/) , pLX303 (http://www.addgene.org/25897/) , pLX304 (http://www.addgene.org/25890/) ) to be used to express these ORFs in mammalian cells. These plasmids are not included in the kit and must be ordered separately.
How to cite: pDONR223-TGFBR1 was a gift from William Hahn & David Root (Addgene plasmid # 23438 ; http://n2t.net/addgene:23438 ; RRID:Addgene_23438)
